Addgene plasmid #87854: pUC57-mitoTPNOX
Purpose: This plasmid contains human codon optimized sequence of Lactobacillus brevis mutant of a water-forming oxidase that can be used to increase NADP+/NADPH ratio in mammalian cells.
Depositing lab: Vamsi Mootha. Depositing organization: Massachusetts General Hospital. Publication: A genetically encoded tool for manipulation of NADP+/NADPH in living cells. Cracan V, Titov DV, Shen H, Grabarek Z, Mootha VK. Nat Chem Biol. 2017 Aug 7. doi: 10.1038/nchembio.2454. PubMed 28805804.
Backbone
  Vector backbone: pUC57
  Backbone manufacturer: GeneWiz
  Backbone size w/o insert (bp): 2710
  Total vector size (bp): 4200
  Vector type: Bacterial Expression
Growth in bacteria
  Bacterial resistance: Kanamycin, 50 μg/mL
  Growth temperature: 37°C
  Growth strain: DH5alpha
  Copy number: High Copy
Gene/Insert
  Gene/Insert name: mitoTPNOX (alt name: NADPH specific mutant of mitoLbNOX)
  Species: H.sapiens codon optimized bacterial gene
  Insert size (bp): 1490
  Tag / fusion protein: C-terminal FLAG tag with a linker (C terminal on insert); mitochondrial targeting sequence (N terminal on insert)
  Cloning method: Restriction Enzyme; 5′ cloning site NotI (not destroyed); 3′ cloning site MluI (not destroyed)
  Sequencing primers: 5′ TGT AAA ACG ACG GCC AGT; 3′ CAG GAA ACA GCT ATG AC
Terms and licenses: Academic/Nonprofit Terms; Industry Terms: Not Available to Industry
How to cite: pUC57-mitoTPNOX was a gift from Vamsi Mootha (Addgene plasmid # 87854 ; http://n2t.net/addgene:87854 ; RRID:Addgene_87854)
