[The description below was written by a language model from this plasmid's Addgene catalogue record and pLannotate feature annotations shown in this document.]
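Description:
pUC57-mitoTPNOX is a high-copy bacterial cloning plasmid built on the pUC57 backbone that stores a synthetic, human codon-optimized gene for mitoTPNOX. It replicates in E. coli from a ColE1/pUC-type origin and is selected with kanamycin. The feature table shows an aminoglycoside phosphotransferase (KanR) gene driven by the AmpR (bla) promoter. The remaining backbone features are typical pUC remnants: a lac promoter with its operator and CAP binding site, a lacZα fragment, and short fragments of lacI, rop and bom. The lac promoter lies downstream of the insert and points toward it on the opposite strand. No mammalian promoter or polyadenylation signal is annotated. Although catalogued as a bacterial expression vector, the plasmid therefore looks like a gene-synthesis holding vector rather than one ready for expression in mammalian cells.

The insert, about 1.5 kb, encodes an NADPH-specific mutant of the water-forming oxidase from Lactobacillus brevis (LbNOX). The annotation tool matched this reading frame to a homologous Enterococcus faecalis NADH oxidase that reduces oxygen to water. At the N-terminus is a mitochondrial targeting sequence, annotated as a fragment of human COX4I1, which directs the enzyme to mitochondria. At the C-terminus a linker is followed by a FLAG epitope for detection. The cassette is flanked by intact NotI and MluI sites, so it can be excised and moved into other vectors. According to the record, the enzyme is used to raise the NADP+/NADPH ratio in mammalian cells, here within the mitochondrial compartment. The sequenced record is 4,116 nt, slightly shorter than the catalogued total of about 4,200 bp.
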