Features (pLannotate 1.2.2; 13 found; start..end, strand, type, name):
      1..84      +  CDS            COX4I1 (fragment): COX41_HUMAN - Also known as COX4. Experimental evidence at protein level: Swiss-Prot protein existence level 1. Component of the cytochrome c oxidase, the last enzyme in the mitochondrial electron transport chain which drives oxidative phosphorylation. The respiratory chain contains 3 multisubunit complexes succinate dehydrogenase (complex II, CII), ubiquinol- cytochrome c oxidoreductase (cytochrome b-c1 complex, complex III, CIII) and cytochrome c oxidase (complex IV, CIV), that cooperate to transfer electrons derived from NADH and succinate to molecular oxygen, creating an electrochemical gr
     73..1386    +  CDS            nox: NAOX_ENTFA - Experimental evidence at protein level: Swiss-Prot protein existence level 1. Catalyzes the four-electron reduction of molecular oxygen to water. From Enterococcus faecalis (strain ATCC 700802 / V583).
   1450..1473    +  CDS            FLAG: FLAG® epitope tag, followed by an enterokinase cleavage site
   1541..1557    -  protein_bind   lac operator: The lac repressor binds to the lac operator to inhibit transcription in E. coli. This inhibition can be relieved by adding lactose or isopropyl-β-D-thiogalactopyranoside (IPTG). lac repressor encoded by lacI
   1565..1595    -  promoter       lac promoter: promoter for the E. coli lac operon
   1610..1631    -  protein_bind   CAP binding site: CAP binding activates transcription in the presence of cAMP. E. coli catabolite activator protein
   1644..1736    -  CDS            lacI (fragment): lac repressor; lacI; The lac repressor binds to the lac operator to inhibit transcription in E. coli. This inhibition can be relieved by adding lactose or isopropyl-β-D-thiogalactopyranoside (IPTG).
   1919..2507    -  rep_origin     ori: high-copy-number ColE1/pMB1/pBR322/pUC origin of replication
   2678..3493    -  CDS            KanR: aminoglycoside phosphotransferase; aph(3')-Ia; confers resistance to kanamycin in bacteria or G418 (Geneticin®) in eukaryotes
   3494..3598    -  promoter       AmpR promoter: bla
   3693..3728    +  CDS            rop (fragment): Rop protein, which maintains plasmids at low copy number; rop
   3830..3929    +  misc_feature   bom (fragment): basis of mobility region from pBR322
   3935..4092    -  CDS            lacZα (fragment): LacZα fragment of β-galactosidase; lacZ fragment
>Addgene plasmid #87854 | pUC57-mitoTPNOX | addgene full sequence | sequence record 175127 | Addgene NGS Result
ATGCTCGCTACAAGGGTCTTTAGCCTCGTCGGAAAGAGAGCTATCAGCACCTCCGTCTGCGTGAGAGCTC
ATAAGGTCACCGTGGTCGGATGCACCCATGCCGGCACCTTCGCCATCAAGCAAATCCTCGCTGAGCACCC
TGACGCCGAGGTCACCGTCTACGAGAGGAACGATGTGATCTCCTTCCTGTCCTGTGGCATCGCCCTCTAC
CTGGGCGGAAAAGTGGCCGATCCCCAAGGCCTCTTCTACAGCTCCCCTGAAGAACTGCAGAAGCTGGGCG
CTAATGTGCAGATGAACCACAACGTGCTGGCCATCGACCCTGACCAAAAGACCGTCACAGTCGAGGACCT
CACCAATCACGCCCAGACCACCGAGTCCTACGACAAACTGGTGATGACCTCCGGAAGCTGGCCTATCGTG
CCCAAAATCCCCGGCATCGACAGCGATAGGGTGAAGCTCTGCAAGAATTGGGCCCACGCCCAGGCTCTGA
TTGAGGACGCCAAGGAGGCCAAGAGGATCACCGTCATCGGCGCCGGATACATCGCCGCCGAACTGGCCGA
GGCCTACTCCACAACAGGCCACGACGTCACCCTGATTGCCAGAAGCGCTAGGGTCATGAGGAAGTACTTC
GATGCCGACTTCACCGACGTCATCGAACAGGACTACAGGGACCATGGCGTGCAACTCGCTCTGGGCGAGA
CAGTGGAGAGCTTCACCGACAGCGCCACCGGCCTCACAATCAAGACAGACAAGAACTCCTATGAGACCGA
CCTGGCCATCCTCTGCATTGGCTTTAGGCCCAACACAGACCTGCTGAAAGGCAAAGTGGACATGGCCCCT
AACGGCGCCATCATTACCGACGACTACATGAGGTCCAGCAACCCTGATATTTTCGCTGCTGGCGACTCCG
CCGCCGTCCATTACAACCCCACACACCAAAACGCCTACATTCCCCTCGCTACCAACGCCGTCAGGCAGGG
AATCCTCGTCGGAAAGAACCTCGTCAAGCCCACAGTGAAGTACATGGGAACCCAGTCCAGCTCCGGACTG
GCCCTCTATGACAGGACAATTGTCTCCACAGGCCTCACACTGGCCGCCGCCAAGCAACAAGGCCTCAATG
CCGAGCAGGTCATCGTGGAGGACAACTATAGGCCCGAGTTCATGCCTTCCACCGAGCCCGTCCTCATGAG
CCTGGTCTTCGACCCCGATACACACAGAATCCTGGGAGGCGCCCTGATGTCCAAATACGACGTGTCCCAG
AGCGCTAATACCCTGTCCGTCTGCATCCAGAACGAGAACACCATCGATGACCTGGCCATGGTGGACATGC
TGTTCCAGCCCAATTTCGACAGGCCCTTCAACTACCTGAACATTCTCGCCCAGGCTGCCCAAGCTAAAGT
GGCCCAATCCGTCAACGCTGGTGGATCTGGTGGATCTGGTGGATCTATGGATTACAAGGATGACGATGAC
AAGTAAACGCGTATCCCAATGGCGCGCCGAGCTTGGCTCGAGCATGGTCATAGCTGTTTCCTGTGTGAAA
TTGTTATCCGCTCACAATTCCACACAACATACGAGCCGGAAGCATAAAGTGTAAAGCCTGGGGTGCCTAA
TGAGTGAGCTAACTCACATTAATTGCGTTGCGCTCACTGCCCGCTTTCCAGTCGGGAAACCTGTCGTGCC
AGCTGCATTAATGAATCGGCCAACGCGCGGGGAGAGGCGGTTTGCGTATTGGGCGCTCTTCCGCTTCCTC
GCTCACTGACTCGCTGCGCTCGGTCGTTCGGCTGCGGCGAGCGGTATCAGCTCACTCAAAGGCGGTAATA
CGGTTATCCACAGAATCAGGGGATAACGCAGGAAAGAACATGTGAGCAAAAGGCCAGCAAAAGGCCAGGA
ACCGTAAAAAGGCCGCGTTGCTGGCGTTTTTCCATAGGCTCCGCCCCCCTGACGAGCATCACAAAAATCG
ACGCTCAAGTCAGAGGTGGCGAAACCCGACAGGACTATAAAGATACCAGGCGTTTCCCCCTGGAAGCTCC
CTCGTGCGCTCTCCTGTTCCGACCCTGCCGCTTACCGGATACCTGTCCGCCTTTCTCCCTTCGGGAAGCG
TGGCGCTTTCTCATAGCTCACGCTGTAGGTATCTCAGTTCGGTGTAGGTCGTTCGCTCCAAGCTGGGCTG
TGTGCACGAACCCCCCGTTCAGCCCGACCGCTGCGCCTTATCCGGTAACTATCGTCTTGAGTCCAACCCG
GTAAGACACGACTTATCGCCACTGGCAGCAGCCACTGGTAACAGGATTAGCAGAGCGAGGTATGTAGGCG
GTGCTACAGAGTTCTTGAAGTGGTGGCCTAACTACGGCTACACTAGAAGAACAGTATTTGGTATCTGCGC
TCTGCTGAAGCCAGTTACCTTCGGAAAAAGAGTTGGTAGCTCTTGATCCGGCAAACAAACCACCGCTGGT
AGCGGTGGTTTTTTTGTTTGCAAGCAGCAGATTACGCGCAGAAAAAAAGGATCTCAAGAAGATCCTTTGA
TCTTTTCTACGGGGTCTGACGCTCAGTGGAACGAAAACTCACGTTAAGGGATTTTGGTCATGAGATTATC
AAAAAGGATCTTCACCTAGATCCTTTTAAATTAAAAATGAAGTTTTAAATCAATCTAAAGTATATATGAG
TAAACTTGGTCTGACAGTTAGAAAAACTCATCGAGCATCAAATGAAACTGCAATTTATTCATATCAGGAT
TATCAATACCATATTTTTGAAAAAGCCGTTTCTGTAATGAAGGAGAAAACTCACCGAGGCAGTTCCATAG
GATGGCAAGATCCTGGTATCGGTCTGCGATTCCGACTCGTCCAACATCAATACAACCTATTAATTTCCCC
TCGTCAAAAATAAGGTTATCAAGTGAGAAATCACCATGAGTGACGACTGAATCCGGTGAGAATGGCAAAA
GTTTATGCATTTCTTTCCAGACTTGTTCAACAGGCCAGCCATTACGCTCGTCATCAAAATCACTCGCATC
AACCAAACCGTTATTCATTCGTGATTGCGCCTGAGCGAGACGAAATACGCGATCGCTGTTAAAAGGACAA
TTACAAACAGGAATCGAATGCAACCGGCGCAGGAACACTGCCAGCGCATCAACAATATTTTCACCTGAAT
CAGGATATTCTTCTAATACCTGGAATGCTGTTTTCCCAGGGATCGCAGTGGTGAGTAACCATGCATCATC
AGGAGTACGGATAAAATGCTTGATGGTCGGAAGAGGCATAAATTCCGTCAGCCAGTTTAGTCTGACCATC
TCATCTGTAACATCATTGGCAACGCTACCTTTGCCATGTTTCAGAAACAACTCTGGCGCATCGGGCTTCC
CATACAATCGATAGATTGTCGCACCTGATTGCCCGACATTATCGCGAGCCCATTTATACCCATATAAATC
AGCATCCATGTTGGAATTTAATCGCGGCCTAGAGCAAGACGTTTCCCGTTGAATATGGCTCATACTCTTC
CTTTTTCAATATTATTGAAGCATTTATCAGGGTTATTGTCTCATGAGCGGATACATATTTGAATGTATTT
AGAAAAATAAACAAATAGGGGTTCCGCGCACATTTCCCCGAAAAGTGCCACCTGACGTCTAAGAAACCAT
TATTATCATGACATTAACCTATAAAAATAGGCGTATCACGAGGCCCTTTCGTCTCGCGCGTTTCGGTGAT
GACGGTGAAAACCTCTGACACATGCAGCTCCCGGAGACGGTCACAGCTTGTCTGTAAGCGGATGCCGGGA
GCAGACAAGCCCGTCAGGGCGCGTCAGCGGGTGTTGGCGGGTGTCGGGGCTGGCTTAACTATGCGGCATC
AGAGCAGATTGTACTGAGAGTGCACCATATGCGGTGTGAAATACCGCACAGATGCGTAAGGAGAAAATAC
CGCATCAGGCGCCATTCGCCATTCAGGCTGCGCAACTGTTGGGAAGGGCGATCGGTGCGGGCCTCTTCGC
TATTACGCCAGCTGGCGAAAGGGGGATGTGCTGCAAGGCGATTAAGTTGGGTAACGCCAGGGTTTTCCCA
GTCACGACGTTGTAAAACGACGGCCAGTGAATTGACGCGTATTGGGATGCGGCCGC
