>Addgene plasmid #87854 | pUC57-mitoTPNOX | depositor partial sequence | sequence record 171338 | pUC57-mitoTPNOX sequence 1490 bps
GCGGCCGCATGCTCGCTACAAGGGTCTTTAGCCTCGTCGGAAAGAGAGCTATCAGCACCTCCGTCTGCGT
GAGAGCTCATAAGGTCACCGTGGTCGGATGCACCCATGCCGGCACCTTCGCCATCAAGCAAATCCTCGCT
GAGCACCCTGACGCCGAGGTCACCGTCTACGAGAGGAACGATGTGATCTCCTTCCTGTCCTGTGGCATCG
CCCTCTACCTGGGCGGAAAAGTGGCCGATCCCCAAGGCCTCTTCTACAGCTCCCCTGAAGAACTGCAGAA
GCTGGGCGCTAATGTGCAGATGAACCACAACGTGCTGGCCATCGACCCTGACCAAAAGACCGTCACAGTC
GAGGACCTCACCAATCACGCCCAGACCACCGAGTCCTACGACAAACTGGTGATGACCTCCGGAAGCTGGC
CTATCGTGCCCAAAATCCCCGGCATCGACAGCGATAGGGTGAAGCTCTGCAAGAATTGGGCCCACGCCCA
GGCTCTGATTGAGGACGCCAAGGAGGCCAAGAGGATCACCGTCATCGGCGCCGGATACATCGCCGCCGAA
CTGGCCGAGGCCTACTCCACAACAGGCCACGACGTCACCCTGATTGCCAGAAGCGCTAGGGTCATGAGGA
AGTACTTCGATGCCGACTTCACCGACGTCATCGAACAGGACTACAGGGACCATGGCGTGCAACTCGCTCT
GGGCGAGACAGTGGAGAGCTTCACCGACAGCGCCACCGGCCTCACAATCAAGACAGACAAGAACTCCTAT
GAGACCGACCTGGCCATCCTCTGCATTGGCTTTAGGCCCAACACAGACCTGCTGAAAGGCAAAGTGGACA
TGGCCCCTAACGGCGCCATCATTACCGACGACTACATGAGGTCCAGCAACCCTGATATTTTCGCTGCTGG
CGACTCCGCCGCCGTCCATTACAACCCCACACACCAAAACGCCTACATTCCCCTCGCTACCAACGCCGTC
AGGCAGGGAATCCTCGTCGGAAAGAACCTCGTCAAGCCCACAGTGAAGTACATGGGAACCCAGTCCAGCT
CCGGACTGGCCCTCTATGACAGGACAATTGTCTCCACAGGCCTCACACTGGCCGCCGCCAAGCAACAAGG
CCTCAATGCCGAGCAGGTCATCGTGGAGGACAACTATAGGCCCGAGTTCATGCCTTCCACCGAGCCCGTC
CTCATGAGCCTGGTCTTCGACCCCGATACACACAGAATCCTGGGAGGCGCCCTGATGTCCAAATACGACG
TGTCCCAGAGCGCTAATACCCTGTCCGTCTGCATCCAGAACGAGAACACCATCGATGACCTGGCCATGGT
GGACATGCTGTTCCAGCCCAATTTCGACAGGCCCTTCAACTACCTGAACATTCTCGCCCAGGCTGCCCAA
GCTAAAGTGGCCCAATCCGTCAACGCTGGTGGATCTGGTGGATCTGGTGGATCTATGGATTACAAGGATG
ACGATGACAAGTAAACGCGT
